Addgene plasmid #221157: CUP1-∆ssCPY*-mScarletI
Purpose: Fluorescent reporter for cytoplasmic aggregates
Depositing lab: Mark Leake. Depositing organization: University of York.
Backbone
  Vector backbone: pRS316
  Backbone size w/o insert (bp): 4806
  Total vector size (bp): 7761
  Vector type: Yeast Expression
  Selectable markers: URA3
Growth in bacteria
  Bacterial resistance: Ampicillin, 100 μg/mL
  Growth temperature: 37°C
  Growth strain: DH5alpha
  Copy number: High Copy
Gene/Insert
  Gene/Insert name: Carboxypeptidase Y (alt name: ∆ssCPY*)
  Species: S. cerevisiae (budding yeast)
  Insert size (bp): 1536
  Mutation: Deletion signal peptide, G255A mutation
  Entrez Gene: PRC1 (a.k.a. YMR297W, CPY1, LBC1)
  Tag / fusion protein: mScarletI
  Cloning method: Gibson Cloning
  Sequencing primers: 5′ tgtatcaattgcattataatatcttcttgt; 3′ aactaattacatgatatcgacaaaggaaaa
Terms and licenses: Academic/Nonprofit Terms; Industry Terms: Not Available to Industry
How to cite: CUP1-∆ssCPY*-mScarletI was a gift from Mark Leake (Addgene plasmid # 221157 ; http://n2t.net/addgene:221157 ; RRID:Addgene_221157)
