[The description below was written by a language model from this plasmid's Addgene catalogue record and pLannotate feature annotations shown in this document.]
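Description:
CUP1-∆ssCPY*-mScarletI is a yeast expression plasmid built on pRS316, a low-copy centromeric E. coli/S. cerevisiae shuttle vector. In yeast it is maintained through a CEN6/ARS element and selected by the URA3 auxotrophic marker, which can also be counterselected with 5-FOA. In bacteria it replicates from a high-copy ColE1/pUC-type origin and confers ampicillin resistance through β-lactamase. The backbone also carries the usual pBluescript-derived remnants: an f1 origin, a lacZα fragment, lac promoter/operator sequences, and flanking T7 and T3 promoters. These play no role in the yeast reporter function.

The payload is a single expression cassette assembled by Gibson cloning. The copper-regulated CUP1 metallothionein promoter drives a modified S. cerevisiae PRC1 (carboxypeptidase Y) coding sequence fused at its C-terminus to the monomeric, rapidly maturing red fluorescent protein mScarlet-I. The cassette ends in a CYC1 terminator region. According to the record, the CPY variant lacks its signal peptide (∆ss) and carries a G255A substitution (CPY*). Without the signal peptide the protein is not directed into the secretory pathway and remains in the cytoplasm, and the CPY* point mutation is a well-known folding-defective allele. The fusion therefore serves as a misfolded cytosolic model substrate. Its stated purpose is to act as a fluorescent reporter for cytoplasmic aggregates, so that misfolded protein foci can be visualised in living yeast by red fluorescence microscopy. Expression level can be tuned by copper addition. The annotated sequence (7,755 nt) agrees closely with the catalogued total size of 7,761 bp.
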