Features (pLannotate 1.2.2; 23 found; start..end, strand, type, name):
    631..690     +  CDS            CYC1 (fragment): CYC1_YEAST - Experimental evidence at protein level: Swiss-Prot protein existence level 1. Electron carrier protein. The oxidized form of the cytochrome c heme group can accept an electron from the heme group of the cytochrome c1 subunit of ubiquinol-cytochrome c oxidoreductase. Cytochrome c then transfers this electron to the dinuclear copper A center (CU(A)) of the COX2 subunit of cytochrome oxidase, the final protein carrier in the mitochondrial electron-transport chain. Isoform 1 (CYC1) is the predominant cytochrome c during aerobic/normoxic growth. From Saccharomyces cerevisiae (strain AT
    719..901     +  terminator     CYC1 terminator (fragment): S. cerevisiae CYC1; transcription terminator for CYC1
    919..937     -  promoter       T3 promoter: promoter for bacteriophage T3 RNA polymerase
    982..998     -  protein_bind   lac operator: The lac repressor binds to the lac operator to inhibit transcription in E. coli. This inhibition can be relieved by adding lactose or isopropyl-β-D-thiogalactopyranoside (IPTG). lac repressor encoded by lacI
   1006..1036    -  promoter       lac promoter: promoter for the E. coli lac operon
   1051..1072    -  protein_bind   CAP binding site: CAP binding activates transcription in the presence of cAMP. E. coli catabolite activator protein
   1085..1177    -  CDS            lacI (fragment): lac repressor; lacI; The lac repressor binds to the lac operator to inhibit transcription in E. coli. This inhibition can be relieved by adding lactose or isopropyl-β-D-thiogalactopyranoside (IPTG).
   1360..1948    -  rep_origin     ori: high-copy-number ColE1/pMB1/pBR322/pUC origin of replication
   2119..2979    -  CDS            AmpR: β-lactamase; bla; confers resistance to ampicillin, carbenicillin, and related antibiotics
   2980..3084    -  promoter       AmpR promoter: bla
   3121..3624    +  misc_feature   CEN/ARS: S. cerevisiae CEN6 centromere fused to an autonomously replicating sequence
   3692..3727    +  CDS            rop (fragment): Rop protein, which maintains plasmids at low copy number; rop
   3829..3878    +  misc_feature   bom (fragment): basis of mobility region from pBR322
   3886..4101    +  promoter       URA3 promoter: S. cerevisiae URA3
   4102..4905    +  CDS            URA3: orotidine-5'-phosphate decarboxylase, required for uracil biosynthesis; S. cerevisiae URA3; yeast auxotrophic marker, counterselectable with 5-fluoroorotic acid (5-FOA)
   4984..5035    +  misc_feature   bom (fragment): basis of mobility region from pBR322
   5063..5491    -  rep_origin     f1 ori (sequence partly withheld): f1 bacteriophage origin of replication; arrow indicates direction of (+) strand synthesis
   5495..5652    -  CDS            lacZα (fragment): LacZα fragment of β-galactosidase; lacZ fragment
   5655..5673    +  promoter       T7 promoter: promoter for bacteriophage T7 RNA polymerase
   5682..5705    +  misc_feature   MCS (fragment): pBluescript multiple cloning site
   5837..6071    +  promoter       CUP1 promoter: S. cerevisiae CUP1; inducible metallothionein promoter, regulated by Cu2+
   6112..7647    +  CDS            PRC1: CBPY_YEAST - Experimental evidence at protein level: Swiss-Prot protein existence level 1. Involved in degradation of small peptides. Digests preferentially peptides containing an aliphatic or hydrophobic residue in P1' position, as well as methionine, leucine or phenylalanine in P1 position of ester substrate. From Saccharomyces cerevisiae (strain ATCC 204508 / S288c) (Baker's yeast).
   7654..594     +  CDS            mScarlet-I (across the origin): mScarlet-I is a basic (constitutively fluorescent) red fluorescent protein published in 2016, derived from synthetic construct. It is reported to be a rapidly-maturing monomer with moderate acid sensitivity.
>Addgene plasmid #221157 | CUP1-∆ssCPY*-mScarletI | addgene full sequence | sequence record 450959 | Addgene NGS Result
GAAGGGCGGCCTTACGAAGGTACGCAGACTGCTAAATTGAAAGTTACCAAAGGTGGCCCACTTCCATTTA
GTTGGGATATTTTAAGCCCACAATTCATGTATGGGTCCAGAGCTTTCATCAAACACCCTGCTGATATACC
TGACTATTACAAGCAGAGCTTCCCAGAAGGGTTCAAGTGGGAAAGAGTAATGAACTTTGAAGACGGAGGA
GCTGTCACCGTGACGCAGGATACCAGTCTTGAAGACGGCACGCTGATTTATAAGGTCAAGCTCAGAGGGA
CAAATTTTCCTCCTGACGGGCCTGTTATGCAGAAAAAAACGATGGGTTGGGAGGCATCAACGGAGCGTCT
CTATCCAGAGGACGGTGTTTTAAAGGGAGATATCAAAATGGCACTCCGTCTCAAGGATGGAGGCAGATAC
CTCGCTGACTTTAAGACCACATACAAAGCGAAAAAACCTGTTCAAATGCCAGGGGCGTATAACGTGGATC
GTAAGCTGGACATTACCAGCCATAACGAAGATTACACAGTGGTGGAGCAGTATGAGAGAAGTGAAGGCCG
CCATTCCACGGGTGGTATGGATGAGCTGTATAAATAAAAGCTTTGCCATAGAATATCTGGATCCGGTACC
GGGTTGAAGAAGGAAAAAGACAGAAACGACTTAATTACCTACTTGAAAAAAGCCTGTGAGTAAACAGGCC
CCTTTTCCTTTGTCGATATCATGTAATTAGTTATGTCACGCTTACATTCACGCCCTCCCCCCACATCCGC
TCTAACCGAAAAGGAAGGAGTTAGACAACCTGAAGTCTAGGTCCCTATTTATTTTTTTATAGTTATGTTA
GTATTAAGAACGTTATTTATATTTCAAATTTTTCTTTTTTTTCTGTACAAACGCGTGTACGGTACCCAGC
TTTTGTTCCCTTTAGTGAGGGTTAATTCCGAGCTTGGCGTAATCATGGTCATAGCTGTTTCCTGTGTGAA
ATTGTTATCCGCTCACAATTCCACACAACATACGAGCCGGAAGCATAAAGTGTAAAGCCTGGGGTGCCTA
ATGAGTGAGCTAACTCACATTAATTGCGTTGCGCTCACTGCCCGCTTTCCAGTCGGGAAACCTGTCGTGC
CAGCTGCATTAATGAATCGGCCAACGCGCGGGGAGAGGCGGTTTGCGTATTGGGCGCTCTTCCGCTTCCT
CGCTCACTGACTCGCTGCGCTCGGTCGTTCGGCTGCGGCGAGCGGTATCAGCTCACTCAAAGGCGGTAAT
ACGGTTATCCACAGAATCAGGGGATAACGCAGGAAAGAACATGTGAGCAAAAGGCCAGCAAAAGGCCAGG
AACCGTAAAAAGGCCGCGTTGCTGGCGTTTTTCCATAGGCTCCGCCCCCCTGACGAGCATCACAAAAATC
GACGCTCAAGTCAGAGGTGGCGAAACCCGACAGGACTATAAAGATACCAGGCGTTTCCCCCTGGAAGCTC
CCTCGTGCGCTCTCCTGTTCCGACCCTGCCGCTTACCGGATACCTGTCCGCCTTTCTCCCTTCGGGAAGC
GTGGCGCTTTCTCATAGCTCACGCTGTAGGTATCTCAGTTCGGTGTAGGTCGTTCGCTCCAAGCTGGGCT
GTGTGCACGAACCCCCCGTTCAGCCCGACCGCTGCGCCTTATCCGGTAACTATCGTCTTGAGTCCAACCC
GGTAAGACACGACTTATCGCCACTGGCAGCAGCCACTGGTAACAGGATTAGCAGAGCGAGGTATGTAGGC
GGTGCTACAGAGTTCTTGAAGTGGTGGCCTAACTACGGCTACACTAGAAGAACAGTATTTGGTATCTGCG
CTCTGCTGAAGCCAGTTACCTTCGGAAAAAGAGTTGGTAGCTCTTGATCCGGCAAACAAACCACCGCTGG
TAGCGGTGGTTTTTTTGTTTGCAAGCAGCAGATTACGCGCAGAAAAAAAGGATCTCAAGAAGATCCTTTG
ATCTTTTCTACGGGGTCTGACGCTCAGTGGAACGAAAACTCACGTTAAGGGATTTTGGTCATGAGATTAT
CAAAAAGGATCTTCACCTAGATCCTTTTAAATTAAAAATGAAGTTTTAAATCAATCTAAAGTATATATGA
GTAAACTTGGTCTGACAGTTACCAATGCTTAATCAGTGAGGCACCTATCTCAGCGATCTGTCTATTTCGT
TCATCCATAGTTGCCTGACTCCCCGTCGTGTAGATAACTACGATACGGGAGGGCTTACCATCTGGCCCCA
GTGCTGCAATGATACCGCGAGACCCACGCTCACCGGCTCCAGATTTATCAGCAATAAACCAGCCAGCCGG
AAGGGCCGAGCGCAGAAGTGGTCCTGCAACTTTATCCGCCTCCATCCAGTCTATTAATTGTTGCCGGGAA
GCTAGAGTAAGTAGTTCGCCAGTTAATAGTTTGCGCAACGTTGTTGCCATTGCTACAGGCATCGTGGTGT
CACGCTCGTCGTTTGGTATGGCTTCATTCAGCTCCGGTTCCCAACGATCAAGGCGAGTTACATGATCCCC
CATGTTGTGCAAAAAAGCGGTTAGCTCCTTCGGTCCTCCGATCGTTGTCAGAAGTAAGTTGGCCGCAGTG
TTATCACTCATGGTTATGGCAGCACTGCATAATTCTCTTACTGTCATGCCATCCGTAAGATGCTTTTCTG
TGACTGGTGAGTACTCAACCAAGTCATTCTGAGAATAGTGTATGCGGCGACCGAGTTGCTCTTGCCCGGC
GTCAATACGGGATAATACCGCGCCACATAGCAGAACTTTAAAAGTGCTCATCATTGGAAAACGTTCTTCG
GGGCGAAAACTCTCAAGGATCTTACCGCTGTTGAGATCCAGTTCGATGTAACCCACTCGTGCACCCAACT
GATCTTCAGCATCTTTTACTTTCACCAGCGTTTCTGGGTGAGCAAAAACAGGAAGGCAAAATGCCGCAAA
AAAGGGAATAAGGGCGACACGGAAATGTTGAATACTCATACTCTTCCTTTTTCAATATTATTGAAGCATT
TATCAGGGTTATTGTCTCATGAGCGGATACATATTTGAATGTATTTAGAAAAATAAACAAATAGGGGTTC
CGCGCACATTTCCCCGAAAAGTGCCACCTGGGTCCTTTTCATCACGTGCTATAAAAATAATTATAATTTA
AATTTTTTAATATAAATATATAAATTAAAAATAGAAAGTAAAAAAAGAAATTAAAGAAAAAATAGTTTTT
GTTTTCCGAAGATGTAAAAGACTCTAGGGGGATCGCCAACAAATACTACCTTTTATCTTGCTCTTCCTGC
TCTCAGGTATTAATGCCGAATTGTTTCATCTTGTCTGTGTAGAAGACCACACACGAAAATCCTGTGATTT
TACATTTTACTTATCGTTAATCGAATGTATATCTATTTAATCTGCTTTTCTTGTCTAATAAATATATATG
TAAAGTACGCTTTTTGTTGAAATTTTTTAAACCTTTGTTTATTTTTTTTTCTTCATTCCGTAACTCTTCT
ACCTTCTTTATTTACTTTCTAAAATCCAAATACAAAACATAAAAATAAATAAACACAGAGTAAATTCCCA
AATTATTCCATCATTAAAAGATACGAGGCGCGTGTAAGTTACAGGCAAGCGATCCGTCTAAGAAACCATT
ATTATCATGACATTAACCTATAAAAATAGGCGTATCACGAGGCCCTTTCGTCTCGCGCGTTTCGGTGATG
ACGGTGAAAACCTCTGACACATGCAGCTCCCGGAGACGGTCACAGCTTGTCTGTAAGCGGATGCCGGGAG
CAGACAAGCCCGTCAGGGCGCGTCAGCGGGTGTTGGCGGGTGTCGGGGCTGGCTTAACTATGCGGCATCA
GAGCAGATTGTACTGAGAGTGCACCATACCACCTTTTCAATTCATCATTTTTTTTTTATTCTTTTTTTTG
ATTTCGGTTTCCTTGAAATTTTTTTGATTCGGTAATCTCCGAACAGAAGGAAGAACGAAGGAAGGAGCAC
AGACTTAGATTGGTATATATACGCATATGTAGTGTTGAAGAAACATGAAATTGCCCAGTATTCTTAACCC
AACTGCACAGAACAAAAACCTGCAGGAAACGAAGATAAATCATGTCGAAAGCTACATATAAGGAACGTGC
TGCTACTCATCCTAGTCCTGTTGCTGCCAAGCTATTTAATATCATGCACGAAAAGCAAACAAACTTGTGT
GCTTCATTGGATGTTCGTACCACCAAGGAATTACTGGAGTTAGTTGAAGCATTAGGTCCCAAAATTTGTT
TACTAAAAACACATGTGGATATCTTGACTGATTTTTCCATGGAGGGCACAGTTAAGCCGCTAAAGGCATT
ATCCGCCAAGTACAATTTTTTACTCTTCGAAGACAGAAAATTTGCTGACATTGGTAATACAGTCAAATTG
CAGTACTCTGCGGGTGTATACAGAATAGCAGAATGGGCAGACATTACGAATGCACACGGTGTGGTGGGCC
CAGGTATTGTTAGCGGTTTGAAGCAGGCGGCAGAAGAAGTAACAAAGGAACCTAGAGGCCTTTTGATGTT
AGCAGAATTGTCATGCAAGGGCTCCCTATCTACTGGAGAATATACTAAGGGTACTGTTGACATTGCGAAG
AGCGACAAAGATTTTGTTATCGGCTTTATTGCTCAAAGAGACATGGGTGGAAGAGATGAAGGTTACGATT
GGTTGATTATGACACCCGGTGTGGGTTTAGATGACAAGGGAGACGCATTGGGTCAACAGTATAGAACCGT
GGATGATGTGGTCTCTACAGGATCTGACATTATTATTGTTGGAAGAGGACTATTTGCAAAGGGAAGGGAT
GCTAAGGTAGAGGGTGAACGTTACAGAAAAGCAGGCTGGGAAGCATATTTGAGAAGATGCGGCCAGCAAA
ACTAAAAAACTGTATTATAAGTAAATGCATGTATACTAAACTCACAAATTAGAGCTTCAATTTAATTATA
TCAGTTATTACCCTATGCGGTGTGAAATACCGCACAGATGCGTAAGGAGAAAATACCGCATCAGGAAATT
GTAAGCGTTAATATTTTGTTAAAATTCGCGTTAAATTTTTGTTAAATCAGCTCATTTTTTAACCAATAGG
CCGAAATCGGCAAAATCCCTTATAAATCAAAAGAATAGACCGAGATAGGGT
[37 nt withheld, positions 5162-5198]
AAAGAACGTGGACTCCAACGTCAAAGG
[49 nt withheld, positions 5226-5274]
T
[91 nt withheld, positions 5276-5366]
G
[124 nt withheld, positions 5368-5491]
CCATTCGCCATTCAGGCTGCGCAACTGTTGGGAAGGGCGATCGGTGCGGGCCTCTTCGCTATTACGCCAG
CTGGCGAAAGGGGGATGTGCTGCAAGGCGATTAAGTTGGGTAACGCCAGGGTTTTCCCAGTCACGACGTT
GTAAAACGACGGCCAGTGAATTGTAATACGACTCACTATAGGGCGAATTGGAGCTCCACCGCGGTGGCGG
CCGCATGTTCATGTATGTATCTGTATTTAAAACACTTTTGTATTATTTTTCCTCATATATGTGTATAGGT
TTATACGGATGATTTAATTATTACTTCACCACCCTTTATTTCAGGCTGATATCTTAGCCTTGTTACTAGT
TAGAAAAAGACATTTTTGCTGTCAGTCACTGTCAAGAGATTCTTTTGCTGGCATTTCTTCTAGAAGCAAA
AAGAGCGATGCGTCTTTTCCGCTGAACCGTTCCAGCAAAAAAGACTACCAACGCAATATGGATTGTCAGA
ATCATATAAAAGAGAAGCAAATAACTCCTTGTCTTGTGTCAATTGCATTATAATATCTTCTTGTTAGTGC
AATATCATATAGAAGTCATCGAAATAGATATTAAGAAAAACAAACTGTAACGAATTCATGATCTCATTGC
AAAGACCGTTGGGTCTAGATAAGGACGTTTTGCTGCAAGCTGCGGAAAAATTTGGTTTGGACCTCGACCT
GGATCATCTCTTGAAGGAGTTGGACTCCAATGTATTGGACGCTTGGGCCCAAATAGAGCATTTGTACCCA
AACCAGGTTATGAGCCTTGAAACTTCCACTAAGCCAAAATTCCCTGAAGCAATCAAAACGAAGAAAGACT
GGGACTTTGTGGTCAAGAATGACGCAATTGAAAACTATCAGCTTCGTGTCAACAAGATTAAGGACCCTAA
AATCCTGGGCATTGACCCAAATGTCACACAGTACACGGGTTACTTGGATGTGGAAGACGAGGACAAGCAT
TTCTTCTTTTGGACTTTTGAAAGTAGAAACGATCCTGCAAAGGATCCGGTCATCCTTTGGTTGAACGGGG
GTCCAGGTTGTTCTTCACTAACCGGGCTGTTCTTTGAATTAGGACCCTCATCCATTGGACCTGATTTGAA
ACCCATCGGGAACCCTTACTCTTGGAACAGCAATGCCACCGTGATCTTCCTTGACCAGCCTGTCAACGTT
GGGTTCTCGTATTCCGGGTCCTCAGGTGTTTCCAACACTGTCGCCGCTGGTAAGGATGTCTATAACTTCT
TGGAGTTGTTCTTCGATCAGTTCCCTGAATACGTCAACAAGGGCCAAGATTTCCACATCGCTAGGGAATC
CTACGCCGGCCATTACATCCCTGTTTTTGCCTCTGAAATTTTGTCTCACAAGGACAGAAACTTCAACTTA
ACCTCCGTCTTGATCGGAAATGGCCTCACTGACCCATTGACTCAGTATAACTATTACGAACCAATGGCCT
GTGGTGAAGGTGGCGAACCATCTGTTTTGCCCTCGGAGGAATGCTCTGCTATGGAAGACTCTTTGGAACG
TTGTTTGGGCTTGATCGAGTCGTGCTATGACTCGCAATCCGTCTGGTCCTGTGTTCCAGCTACCATTTAT
TGTAATAACGCCCAATTGGCTCCTTACCAACGTACCGGCAGAAACGTTTACGATATCAGGAAGGATTGTG
AAGGTGGCAATTTGTGCTACCCAACGTTACAAGATATCGACGACTACTTAAACCAGGACTACGTCAAAGA
AGCTGTCGGTGCGGAGGTTGACCACTACGAATCCTGTAACTTCGATATCAACAGAAATTTCCTGTTTGCG
GGTGATTGGATGAAGCCTTACCACACCGCCGTAACAGATCTTTTGAATCAAGACCTACCCATTCTGGTAT
ATGCAGGCGATAAAGATTTCATCTGTAACTGGTTGGGTAATAAGGCGTGGACGGATGTCTTGCCATGGAA
GTACGACGAAGAATTTGCAAGCCAAAAAGTACGTAACTGGACTGCTTCTATCACCGACGAGGTCGCTGGT
GAAGTCAAATCCTACAAGCACTTCACCTATTTGAGAGTCTTCAATGGTGGCCACATGGTTCCATTTGACG
TCCCTGAAAACGCCTTAAGTATGGTTAACGAATGGATCCACGGTGGTTTCTCCTTACTCGAGATGGTCTC
CAAAGGAGAGGCCGTAATCAAAGAGTTCATGAGATTCAAAGTTCACATGGAGGGGTCTATGAACGGCCAT
GAGTTCGAGATAGAAGGAGAGGGC
